Addgene plasmid #14319: pAG424GAL-EGFP-ccdB
Purpose: (Empty Backbone)
Depositing lab: Susan Lindquist. Depositing organization: Whitehead Institute for Biomedical Research. Publication: A suite of Gateway cloning vectors for high-throughput genetic analysis in Saccharomyces cerevisiae. Alberti S, Gitler AD, Lindquist S. Yeast. 2007 Oct . 24(10):913-9. 10.1002/yea.1502 PubMed 17583893.
Backbone
  Vector backbone: pRS424
  Vector type: Yeast Expression ; Gateway Destination
  Selectable markers: TRP1
Growth in bacteria
  Bacterial resistance: Chloramphenicol and Ampicillin, 25 & 100 μg/mL
  Growth temperature: 37°C
  Growth strain: ccdB Survival
  Growth instructions: DB3.1, ccdB Survival
  Copy number: Unknown
Gene/Insert
  Gene/Insert name: None
  Tag / fusion protein: EGFP (N terminal on backbone)
  Cloning method: Gateway Cloning
  Sequencing primers: 5′ EGFP-C
Terms and licenses: Academic/Nonprofit Terms; Industry Terms: Not Available to Industry
Depositor comments: Type of plasmid: 2-micron. This plasmid contains the Gateway technology from Invitrogen; Invitrogen requires purchasing of Gateway Clonase for carrying out the Gateway recombinational cloning reaction http://www.invitrogen.com Please note that the full plasmid sequence is provided as a reference only, and may not match the exact sequence of the plasmid.
How to cite: pAG424GAL-EGFP-ccdB was a gift from Susan Lindquist (Addgene plasmid # 14319 ; http://n2t.net/addgene:14319 ; RRID:Addgene_14319)
