[The description below was written by a language model from this plasmid's Addgene catalogue record and pLannotate feature annotations shown in this document.]
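Description:
pAG424GAL-EGFP-ccdB is an empty Gateway destination vector for galactose-inducible expression of N-terminally EGFP-tagged proteins in Saccharomyces cerevisiae. It is built on the pRS424 backbone, an E. coli–yeast shuttle plasmid of about 8.7 kb that carries the yeast 2μ origin for episomal, multicopy maintenance and the TRP1 gene with its own promoter for selection in tryptophan auxotrophs. On the bacterial side it has a high-copy ColE1/pUC-type origin, an ampicillin resistance gene and an f1 origin. It also retains pBluescript-derived remnants such as the lac promoter/operator, a lacZα fragment and flanking T3 and T7 promoters.

The expression unit consists of the Gal4-regulated GAL1 promoter, the EGFP coding sequence, a Gateway cassette and the CYC1 transcription terminator. The cassette is bounded by attR1 and attR2 and contains a chloramphenicol resistance gene and the ccdB toxin gene. Because CcdB poisons DNA gyrase in ordinary E. coli strains, the unrecombined vector has to be propagated in a ccdB-tolerant host, where chloramphenicol plus ampicillin selection retains the cassette. In an LR reaction with an attL-flanked entry clone, the open reading frame of interest replaces the CmR–ccdB segment. Transforming a standard strain then counterselects any unreacted destination vector. The resulting clone places the inserted gene downstream of EGFP, so that galactose induces a fluorescent fusion protein.

The plasmid belongs to a suite of yeast Gateway vectors designed for high-throughput genetic analysis. No insert is present in the deposited form. The depositor notes that the full sequence is provided for reference only and may not match the physical plasmid exactly.
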