Features (pLannotate 1.2.2; 28 found; start..end, strand, type, name):
     69..1411    +  rep_origin     2μ ori: yeast 2μ plasmid origin of replication
   1438..1542    +  promoter       AmpR promoter: bla
   1543..2403    +  CDS            AmpR: β-lactamase; bla; confers resistance to ampicillin, carbenicillin, and related antibiotics
   2574..3162    +  rep_origin     ori: high-copy-number ColE1/pMB1/pBR322/pUC origin of replication
   3345..3437    +  CDS            lacI (fragment): lac repressor; lacI; The lac repressor binds to the lac operator to inhibit transcription in E. coli. This inhibition can be relieved by adding lactose or isopropyl-β-D-thiogalactopyranoside (IPTG).
   3450..3471    +  protein_bind   CAP binding site: CAP binding activates transcription in the presence of cAMP. E. coli catabolite activator protein
   3486..3516    +  promoter       lac promoter: promoter for the E. coli lac operon
   3524..3540    +  protein_bind   lac operator: The lac repressor binds to the lac operator to inhibit transcription in E. coli. This inhibition can be relieved by adding lactose or isopropyl-β-D-thiogalactopyranoside (IPTG). lac repressor encoded by lacI
   3585..3603    +  promoter       T3 promoter: promoter for bacteriophage T3 RNA polymerase
   3627..4068    +  promoter       GAL1 promoter: S. cerevisiae GAL1; inducible promoter, regulated by Gal4
   4083..4106    +  misc_feature   MCS (fragment): pBluescript multiple cloning site
   4112..4828    +  CDS            EGFP: EGFP is a basic (constitutively fluorescent) green fluorescent protein published in 1996, derived from Aequorea victoria. It is reported to be a rapidly-maturing weak dimer with moderate acid sensitivity.
   4853..4977    +  protein_bind   attR1: mutant version of attR; recombination site for the Gateway® LR reaction LR Clonase™
   5002..5032    +  promoter       lac UV5 promoter: E. coli lac promoter with an "up" mutation
   5056..5085    +  promoter       cat promoter (fragment): promoter of the E. coli cat gene encoding chloramphenicol acetyltransferase
   5086..5745    +  CDS            CmR: chloramphenicol acetyltransferase; cat; confers resistance to chloramphenicol
   5927..6085    +  CDS            ccdA (fragment): CCDA_ECO57 - Also known as H, letA. Experimental evidence at protein level: Swiss-Prot protein existence level 1. Antitoxin component of a type II toxin-antitoxin (TA) system which inhibits the post-segregational killing (PSK) of plasmid-free cells, also referred to as a plasmid addiction system. Binds to and blocks the activity of CcdB; will also remove bound CcdB protein from the CcdB-GyrA complex by forming a CcdA-CcdB complex, a process termed rejuvenation. Functions as a transcriptional corepressor for the ccdAB operon, repression also requires CcdB (By similarity). From Escherichia coli
   6090..6392    +  CDS            ccdB: CCDB_ECOLI - Also known as G, letB, letD. Experimental evidence at protein level: Swiss-Prot protein existence level 1. Toxic component of a type II toxin-antitoxin (TA) system, functioning in plasmid maintainence. Responsible for the post- segregational killing (PSK) of plasmid-free cells, also referred to as a plasmid addiction system. Half-life of over 2 hours. Cell killing by CcdB is accompanied by filamentation, defects in chromosome and plasmid segregation, defects in cell division, formation of anucleate cells, decreased DNA synthesis and plasmid loss. Interferes with the activity of DN
   6436..6560    -  protein_bind   attR2: mutant version of attR; recombination site for the Gateway® LR reaction LR Clonase™
   6567..6814    +  terminator     CYC1 terminator: S. cerevisiae CYC1; transcription terminator for CYC1
   6833..6851    -  promoter       T7 promoter: promoter for bacteriophage T7 RNA polymerase
   6859..7014    +  CDS            lacZα (fragment): LacZα fragment of β-galactosidase; lacZ fragment
   7022..7477    +  rep_origin     f1 ori (sequence partly withheld): f1 bacteriophage origin of replication; arrow indicates direction of (+) strand synthesis
   7478..7529    -  misc_feature   bom (fragment): basis of mobility region from pBR322
   7576..8250    -  CDS            TRP1: phosphoribosylanthranilate isomerase, required for tryptophan biosynthesis; S. cerevisiae TRP1; yeast auxotrophic marker
   8251..8531    -  promoter       TRP1 promoter: S. cerevisiae TRP1
   8532..8581    -  misc_feature   bom (fragment): basis of mobility region from pBR322
   8683..1       -  CDS            rop (fragment) (across the origin): Rop protein, which maintains plasmids at low copy number; rop
>Addgene plasmid #14319 | pAG424GAL-EGFP-ccdB | depositor full sequence | sequence record 7982 | Author sequence
GACGAAAGGGCCTCGTGATACGCCTATTTTTATAGGTTAATGTCATGATAATAATGGTTTCTTAATATGA
TCCAATATCAAAGGAAATGATAGCATTGAAGGATGAGACTAATCCAATTGAGGAGTGGCAGCATATAGAA
CAGCTAAAGGGTAGTGCTGAAGGAAGCATACGATACCCCGCATGGAATGGGATAATATCACAGGAGGTAC
TAGACTACCTTTCATCCTACATAAATAGACGCATATAAGTACGCATTTAAGCATAAACACGCACTATGCC
GTTCTTCTCATGTATATATATATACAGGCAACACGCAGATATAGGTGCGACGTGAACAGTGAGCTGTATG
TGCGCAGCTCGCGTTGCATTTTCGGAAGCGCTCGTTTTCGGAAACGCTTTGAAGTTCCTATTCCGAAGTT
CCTATTCTCTAGAAAGTATAGGAACTTCAGAGCGCTTTTGAAAACCAAAAGCGCTCTGAAGACGCACTTT
CAAAAAACCAAAAACGCACCGGACTGTAACGAGCTACTAAAATATTGCGAATACCGCTTCCACAAACATT
GCTCAAAAGTATCTCTTTGCTATATATCTCTGTGCTATATCCCTATATAACCTACCCATCCACCTTTCGC
TCCTTGAACTTGCATCTAAACTCGACCTCTACATTTTTTATGTTTATCTCTAGTATTACTCTTTAGACAA
AAAAATTGTAGTAAGAACTATTCATAGAGTGAATCGAAAACAATACGAAAATGTAAACATTTCCTATACG
TAGTATATAGAGACAAAATAGAAGAAACCGTTCATAATTTTCTGACCAATGAAGAATCATCAACGCTATC
ACTTTCTGTTCACAAAGTATGCGCAATCCACATCGGTATAGAATATAATCGGGGATGCCTTTATCTTGAA
AAAATGCACCCGCAGCTTCGCTAGTAATCAGTAAACGCGGGAAGTGGAGTCAGGCTTTTTTTATGGAAGA
GAAAATAGACACCAAAGTAGCCTTCTTCTAACCTTAACGGACCTACAGTGCAAAAAGTTATCAAGAGACT
GCATTATAGAGCGCACAAAGGAGAAAAAAAGTAATCTAAGATGCTTTGTTAGAAAAATAGCGCTCTCGGG
ATGCATTTTTGTAGAACAAAAAAGAAGTATAGATTCTTTGTTGGTAAAATAGCGCTCTCGCGTTGCATTT
CTGTTCTGTAAAAATGCAGCTCAGATTCTTTGTTTGAAAAATTAGCGCTCTCGCGTTGCATTTTTGTTTT
ACAAAAATGAAGCACAGATTCTTCGTTGGTAAAATAGCGCTTTCGCGTTGCATTTCTGTTCTGTAAAAAT
GCAGCTCAGATTCTTTGTTTGAAAAATTAGCGCTCTCGCGTTGCATTTTTGTTCTACAAAATGAAGCACA
GATGCTTCGTTCAGGTGGCACTTTTCGGGGAAATGTGCGCGGAACCCCTATTTGTTTATTTTTCTAAATA
CATTCAAATATGTATCCGCTCATGAGACAATAACCCTGATAAATGCTTCAATAATATTGAAAAAGGAAGA
GTATGAGTATTCAACATTTCCGTGTCGCCCTTATTCCCTTTTTTGCGGCATTTTGCCTTCCTGTTTTTGC
TCACCCAGAAACGCTGGTGAAAGTAAAAGATGCTGAAGATCAGTTGGGTGCACGAGTGGGTTACATCGAA
CTGGATCTCAACAGCGGTAAGATCCTTGAGAGTTTTCGCCCCGAAGAACGTTTTCCAATGATGAGCACTT
TTAAAGTTCTGCTATGTGGCGCGGTATTATCCCGTATTGACGCCGGGCAAGAGCAACTCGGTCGCCGCAT
ACACTATTCTCAGAATGACTTGGTTGAGTACTCACCAGTCACAGAAAAGCATCTTACGGATGGCATGACA
GTAAGAGAATTATGCAGTGCTGCCATAACCATGAGTGATAACACTGCGGCCAACTTACTTCTGACAACGA
TCGGAGGACCGAAGGAGCTAACCGCTTTTTTGCACAACATGGGGGATCATGTAACTCGCCTTGATCGTTG
GGAACCGGAGCTGAATGAAGCCATACCAAACGACGAGCGTGACACCACGATGCCTGTAGCAATGGCAACA
ACGTTGCGCAAACTATTAACTGGCGAACTACTTACTCTAGCTTCCCGGCAACAATTAATAGACTGGATGG
AGGCGGATAAAGTTGCAGGACCACTTCTGCGCTCGGCCCTTCCGGCTGGCTGGTTTATTGCTGATAAATC
TGGAGCCGGTGAGCGTGGGTCTCGCGGTATCATTGCAGCACTGGGGCCAGATGGTAAGCCCTCCCGTATC
GTAGTTATCTACACGACGGGGAGTCAGGCAACTATGGATGAACGAAATAGACAGATCGCTGAGATAGGTG
CCTCACTGATTAAGCATTGGTAACTGTCAGACCAAGTTTACTCATATATACTTTAGATTGATTTAAAACT
TCATTTTTAATTTAAAAGGATCTAGGTGAAGATCCTTTTTGATAATCTCATGACCAAAATCCCTTAACGT
GAGTTTTCGTTCCACTGAGCGTCAGACCCCGTAGAAAAGATCAAAGGATCTTCTTGAGATCCTTTTTTTC
TGCGCGTAATCTGCTGCTTGCAAACAAAAAAACCACCGCTACCAGCGGTGGTTTGTTTGCCGGATCAAGA
GCTACCAACTCTTTTTCCGAAGGTAACTGGCTTCAGCAGAGCGCAGATACCAAATACTGTCCTTCTAGTG
TAGCCGTAGTTAGGCCACCACTTCAAGAACTCTGTAGCACCGCCTACATACCTCGCTCTGCTAATCCTGT
TACCAGTGGCTGCTGCCAGTGGCGATAAGTCGTGTCTTACCGGGTTGGACTCAAGACGATAGTTACCGGA
TAAGGCGCAGCGGTCGGGCTGAACGGGGGGTTCGTGCACACAGCCCAGCTTGGAGCGAACGACCTACACC
GAACTGAGATACCTACAGCGTGAGCTATGAGAAAGCGCCACGCTTCCCGAAGGGAGAAAGGCGGACAGGT
ATCCGGTAAGCGGCAGGGTCGGAACAGGAGAGCGCACGAGGGAGCTTCCAGGGGGAAACGCCTGGTATCT
TTATAGTCCTGTCGGGTTTCGCCACCTCTGACTTGAGCGTCGATTTTTGTGATGCTCGTCAGGGGGGCGG
AGCCTATGGAAAAACGCCAGCAACGCGGCCTTTTTACGGTTCCTGGCCTTTTGCTGGCCTTTTGCTCACA
TGTTCTTTCCTGCGTTATCCCCTGATTCTGTGGATAACCGTATTACCGCCTTTGAGTGAGCTGATACCGC
TCGCCGCAGCCGAACGACCGAGCGCAGCGAGTCAGTGAGCGAGGAAGCGGAAGAGCGCCCAATACGCAAA
CCGCCTCTCCCCGCGCGTTGGCCGATTCATTAATGCAGCTGGCACGACAGGTTTCCCGACTGGAAAGCGG
GCAGTGAGCGCAACGCAATTAATGTGAGTTACCTCACTCATTAGGCACCCCAGGCTTTACACTTTATGCT
TCCGGCTCCTATGTTGTGTGGAATTGTGAGCGGATAACAATTTCACACAGGAAACAGCTATGACCATGAT
TACGCCAAGCGCGCAATTAACCCTCACTAAAGGGAACAAAAGCTGGAGCTCTAGTACGGATTAGAAGCCG
CCGAGCGGGCGACAGCCCTCCGACGGAAGACTCTCCTCCGTGCGTCCTCGTCTTCACCGGTCGCGTTCCT
GAAACGCAGATGTGCCTCGCGCCGCACTGCTCCGAACAATAAAGATTCTACAATACTAGCTTTTATGGTT
ATGAAGAGGAAAAATTGGCAGTAACCTGGCCCCACAAACCTTCAAATTAACGAATCAAATTAACAACCAT
AGGATGATAATGCGATTAGTTTTTTAGCCTTATTTCTGGGGTAATTAATCAGCGAAGCGATGATTTTTGA
TCTATTAACAGATATATAAATGGAAAAGCTGCATAACCACTTTAACTAATACTTTCAACATTTTCAGTTT
GTATTACTTCTTATTCAAATGTCATAAAAGTATCAACAAAAAATTGTTAATATACCTCTATACTTTAACG
TCAAGGAGAAAAAACCCCGGATTCTAGAACTAGTGGATCCCCCGGGACAAAATGGTGAGCAAGGGCGAGG
AGCTGTTCACCGGGGTGGTGCCCATCCTGGTCGAGCTGGACGGCGACGTAAACGGCCACAAGTTCAGCGT
GTCCGGCGAGGGCGAGGGCGATGCCACCTACGGCAAGCTGACCCTGAAGTTCATCTGCACCACCGGCAAG
CTGCCCGTGCCCTGGCCCACCCTCGTGACCACCCTGACCTACGGCGTGCAGTGCTTCAGCCGCTACCCCG
ACCACATGAAGCAGCACGACTTCTTCAAGTCCGCCATGCCCGAAGGCTACGTCCAGGAGCGCACCATCTT
CTTCAAGGACGACGGCAACTACAAGACCCGCGCCGAGGTGAAGTTCGAGGGCGACACCCTGGTGAACCGC
ATCGAGCTGAAGGGCATCGACTTCAAGGAGGACGGCAACATCCTGGGGCACAAGCTGGAGTACAACTACA
ACAGCCACAACGTCTATATCATGGCCGACAAGCAGAAGAACGGCATCAAGGTGAACTTCAAGATCCGCCA
CAACATCGAGGACGGCAGCGTGCAGCTCGCCGACCACTACCAGCAGAACACCCCCATCGGCGACGGCCCC
GTGCTGCTGCCCGACAACCACTACCTGAGCACCCAGTCCGCCCTGAGCAAAGACCCCAACGAGAAGCGCG
ATCACATGGTCCTGCTGGAGTTCGTGACCGCCGCCGGGATCACTCTCGGCATGGACGAGCTGTACAAGGG
TGGACCAGGTGGTGGACATCAAACAAGTTTGTACAAAAAAGCTGAACGAGAAACGTAAAATGATATAAAT
ATCAATATATTAAATTAGATTTTGCATAAAAAACAGACTACATAATACTGTAAAACACAACATATCCAGT
CACTATGGCGGCCGCATTAGGCACCCCAGGCTTTACACTTTATGCTTCCGGCTCGTATAATGTGTGGATT
TTGAGTTAGGATCCGTCGAGATTTTCAGGAGCTAAGGAAGCTAAAATGGAGAAAAAAATCACTGGATATA
CCACCGTTGATATATCCCAATGGCATCGTAAAGAACATTTTGAGGCATTTCAGTCAGTTGCTCAATGTAC
CTATAACCAGACCGTTCAGCTGGATATTACGGCCTTTTTAAAGACCGTAAAGAAAAATAAGCACAAGTTT
TATCCGGCCTTTATTCACATTCTTGCCCGCCTGATGAATGCTCATCCGGAATTCCGTATGGCAATGAAAG
ACGGTGAGCTGGTGATATGGGATAGTGTTCACCCTTGTTACACCGTTTTCCATGAGCAAACTGAAACGTT
TTCATCGCTCTGGAGTGAATACCACGACGATTTCCGGCAGTTTCTACACATATATTCGCAAGATGTGGCG
TGTTACGGTGAAAACCTGGCCTATTTCCCTAAAGGGTTTATTGAGAATATGTTTTTCGTCTCAGCCAATC
CCTGGGTGAGTTTCACCAGTTTTGATTTAAACGTGGCCAATATGGACAACTTCTTCGCCCCCGTTTTCAC
CATGGGCAAATATTATACGCAAGGCGACAAGGTGCTGATGCCGCTGGCGATTCAGGTTCATCATGCCGTC
TGTGATGGCTTCCATGTCGGCAGAATGCTTAATGAATTACAACAGTACTGCGATGAGTGGCAGGGCGGGG
CGTAAACGCCGCGTGGATCCGGCTTACTAAAAGCCAGATAACAGTATGCGTATTTGCGCGCTGATTTTTG
CGGTATAAGAATATATACTGATATGTATACCCGAAGTATGTCAAAAAGAGGTATGCTATGAAGCAGCGTA
TTACAGTGACAGTTGACAGCGACAGCTATCAGTTGCTCAAGGCATATATGATGTCAATATCTCCGGTCTG
GTAAGCACAACCATGCAGAATGAAGCCCGTCGTCTGCGTGCCGAACGCTGGAAAGCGGAAAATCAGGAAG
GGATGGCTGAGGTCGCCCGGTTTATTGAAATGAACGGCTCTTTTGCTGACGAGAACAGGGGCTGGTGAAA
TGCAGTTTAAGGTTTACACCTATAAAAGAGAGAGCCGTTATCGTCTGTTTGTGGATGTACAGAGTGATAT
TATTGACACGCCCGGGCGACGGATGGTGATCCCCCTGGCCAGTGCACGTCTGCTGTCAGATAAAGTCTCC
CGTGAACTTTACCCGGTGGTGCATATCGGGGATGAAAGCTGGCGCATGATGACCACCGATATGGCCAGTG
TGCCGGTCTCCGTTATCGGGGAAGAAGTGGCTGATCTCAGCCACCGCGAAAATGACATCAAAAACGCCAT
TAACCTGATGTTCTGGGGAATATAAATGTCAGGCTCCCTTATACACAGCCAGTCTGCAGGTCGACCATAG
TGACTGGATATGTTGTGTTTTACAGTATTATGTAGTCTGTTTTTTATGCAAAATCTAATTTAATATATTG
ATATTTATATCATTTTACGTTTCTCGTTCAGCTTTCTTGTACAAAGTGGTTCGATGTCATGTAATTAGTT
ATGTCACGCTTACATTCACGCCCTCCCCCCACATCCGCTCTAACCGAAAAGGAAGGAGTTAGACAACCTG
AAGTCTAGGTCCCTATTTATTTTTTTATAGTTATGTTAGTATTAAGAACGTTATTTATATTTCAAATTTT
TCTTTTTTTTCTGTACAGACGCGTGTACGCATGTAACATTATACTGAAAACCTTGCTTGAGAAGGTTTTG
GGACGCTCGAAGGCTTTAATTTGCGGCCGGTACCCAATTCGCCCTATAGTGAGTCGTATTACGCGCGCTC
ACTGGCCGTCGTTTTACAACGTCGTGACTGGGAAAACCCTGGCGTTACCCAACTTAATCGCCTTGCAGCA
CATCCCCCTTTCGCCAGCTGGCGTAATAGCGAAGAGGCCCGCACCGATCGCCCTTCCCAACAGTTGCGCA
GCCTGAATGGCGAATGGCGCG
[124 nt withheld, positions 7022-7145]
C
[91 nt withheld, positions 7147-7237]
A
[49 nt withheld, positions 7239-7287]
CCTTTGACGTTGGAGTCCACGTTCTTT
[37 nt withheld, positions 7315-7351]
ACCCTATCTCGGTCTATTCTTTTGATTTATAAGGGATTTTGCCGATTTCGGCCTATTGGTTAAAAAATGA
GCTGATTTAACAAAAATTTAACGCGAATTTTAACAAAATATTAACGTTTACAATTTCCTGATGCGGTATT
TTCTCCTTACGCATCTGTGCGGTATTTCACACCGCATAGGCAAGTGCACAAACAATACTTAAATAAATAC
TACTCAGTAATAACCTATTTCTTAGCATTTTTGACGAAATTTGCTATTTTGTTAGAGTCTTTTACACCAT
TTGTCTCCACACCTCCGCTTACATCAACACCAATAACGCCATTTAATCTAAGCGCATCACCAACATTTTC
TGGCGTCAGTCCACCAGCTAACATAAAATGTAAGCTTTCGGGGCTCTCTTGCCTTCCAACCCAGTCAGAA
ATCGAGTTCCAATCCAAAAGTTCACCTGTCCCACCTGCTTCTGAATCAAACAAGGGAATAAACGAATGAG
GTTTCTGTGAAGCTGCACTGAGTAGTATGTTGCAGTCTTTTGGAAATACGAGTCTTTTAATAACTGGCAA
ACCGAGGAACTCTTGGTATTCTTGCCACGACTCATCTCCATGCAGTTGGACGATATCAATGCCGTAATCA
TTGACCAGAGCCAAAACATCCTCCTTAGGTTGATTACGAAACACGCCAACCAAGTATTTCGGAGTGCCTG
AACTATTTTTATATGCTTTTACAAGACTTGAAATTTTCCTTGCAATAACCGGGTCAATTGTTCTCTTTCT
ATTGGGCACACATATAATACCCAGCAAGTCAGCATCGGAATCTAGAGCACATTCTGCGGCCTCTGTGCTC
TGCAAGCCGCAAACTTTCACCAATGGACCAGAACTACCTGTGAAATTAATAACAGACATACTCCAAGCTG
CCTTTGTGTGCTTAATCACGTATACTCACGTGCTCAATAGTCACCAATGCCCTCCCTCTTGGCCCTCTCC
TTTTCTTTTTTCGACCGAATTAATTCTTAATCGGCAAAAAAAGAAAAGCTCCGGATCAAGATTGTACGTA
AGGTGACAAGCTATTTTTCAATAAAGAATATCTTCCACTACTGCCATCTGGCGTCATAACTGCAAAGTAC
ACATATATTACGATGCTGTCTATTAAATGCTTCCTATATTATATATATAGTAATGTCGTTTATGGTGCAC
TCTCAGTACAATCTGCTCTGATGCCGCATAGTTAAGCCAGCCCCGACACCCGCCAACACCCGCTGACGCG
CCCTGACGGGCTTGTCTGCTCCCGGCATCCGCTTACAGACAAGCTGTGACCGTCTCCGGGAGCTGCATGT
GTCAGAGGTTTTCACCGTCATCACCGAAACGCGCGA
