>Addgene plasmid #14319 | pAG424GAL-EGFP-ccdB | addgene partial sequence | sequence record 20870 | 14319 with pRS_marker
TATATATATAATATAGGGAAGCATTTAATAGAACAGCATCGTAATATATGTGTACTTTGCAGTTATGACG
CCAGATGGCAGTAGTGGAAGATATTCTTTATTGAAAAATAGCTTGTCACCTTACGTACAATCTTGATCCG
GAGCTTTTCTTTTTTTGCCGATTAAGAATTAATTCGGTCGAAAAAAGAAAAGGAGAGGGCCAAGAGGGAG
GGCATTGGTGACTATTGAGCACGTGAGTATACGTGATTAAGCACACAAAGGCAGCTTGGAGTATGTCTGT
TATTAATTTCACAGGTAGTTCTGGTCCATTGGTGAAAGTTTGCGGCTTGCAGAGCACAGAGGCCGCAGAA
TGTGCTCTAGATTCCGATGCTGACTTGCTGGGTATTATATGTGTGCCCAATAGAAAGAGAACAATTGACC
CGGTTATTGCAAGGAAAATTTCAAGTCTTGTAAAAGCATATAAAAATAGTTCAGGCACTCCGAAATACTT
GGTTGGCGTGTTTCGTAATCAACCTAAGGAGGATGTTTTGGCTCTGGTCAATGATTACGGCATTGATATC
GTCCAACTGCATGGAGATGAGTCGTGGCAAGAATACCAAGAGTTCCTCGGTTTGCCAGTTATTAAAAGAC
TCGTATTTCCAAAAGACTGCAACATACTACTCAGT
