>Addgene plasmid #14319 | pAG424GAL-EGFP-ccdB | addgene partial sequence | sequence record 20871 | 14319 with EXFP-R
TAGCCTTCGGGCATGGCGGACTTGAAGAAGTCGTGCTGCTTCATGTGGTCGGGGTAGCGGCTGAAGCACT
GCACGCCGTAGGTCAGGGTGGTCACGAGGGTGGGCCAGGGCACGGGCAGCTTGCCGGTGGTGCAGATGAA
CTTCAGGGTCAGCTTGCCGTAGGTGGCATCGCCCTCGCCCTCGCCGGACACGCTGAACTTGTGGCCGTTT
ACGTCGCCGTCCAGCTCGACCAGGATGGGCACCACCCCGGTGAACAGCTCCTCGCCCTTGCTCACCATTT
TGTCCCGGGGGATCCACTAGTTCTAGAATCCGGGGTTTTTTCTCCTTGACGTTAAAGTATAGAGGTATAT
TAACAATTTTTTGTTGATACTTTTATTACATTTGAATAAGAAGTAATACAAACCGAAAATGTTGAAAGTA
TTAGTTAAAGTGGTTATGCAGTTTTTGCATTTATATATCTGTTAATAGATCAAAAATCATCGCTTCGCTG
ATTAATTACCCCAGAAATAAGGCTAAAAAACTAATCGCATTATCATCCTATGGTTGTTAATTTGATTCGT
TCATTTGAAGGTTTGTGGGGCCAGGTTACTGCCAATTTTTCCTCTTCATAACCATAAAAGCTAGTATTGT
AGAATCTT
